>Addgene plasmid #147263 | pAc5.1B-EGFP-DmNot3-mut1-dsRNAres_Q | depositor full sequence | sequence record 289710 | Full Sequence
CTTCAAGGAATTAATTCTATATTCTAAAAACACAAATGATACTTCTAAAAAAAATCATGAATGGCATCAA
CTCTGAATCAAATCTTTGCAGATGCACCTACTTCTCATTTCCACTGTCACATCATTTTTCCAGATCTCGC
TGCCTGTTATGTGGCCCACAAACCAAGACACGTTTTATGGCCATTAAAGCTGGCTGATCGTCGCCAAACA
CCAAATACATATCAATATGTACATTCGAGAAAGAAGCGATCAAAGAAGCGTCTTCGGGCGAGTAGGAGAA
TGCGGAGGAGAAGGAGAACGAGCTGATCTAGTATCTCTCCACAATCCAATGCCAACTGACCAACTGGCCA
TATTCGGAGCAATTTGAAGCCAATTTCCATCGCCTGGCGATCGCTCCATTCTTGGCTATATGTTTTTCAC
CGTTCCCGGGGCCATTTTCAAAGACTCGTCGGTAAGATAAGATTGTGTCACTCGCTGTCTCTCTTCATTT
GTCGAAGAATGCTGAGGAATTTCGCGATGACGTCGGCGAGTATTTTGAAGAATGAGAATAATTTGTATTT
ATACGAAAATCAGTTAGTGGAATTTTCTACAAAAACATGTTATCTATAGATAATTTTGTTGCAAAATATG
TTGACTATGACAAAGATTGTATGTATATACCTTTAATGTATTCTCATTTTCTTATGTATTTATAATGGCA
ATGATGATACTGATGATATTTTAAGATGATGCCAGACCACAGGCTGATTTCTGCGTCTTTTGCCGAACGC
AGTGCATGTGCGGTTGTTGTTTTTTGGAATAGTTTCAATTTTCGGACTGTCCGCTTTGATTTCAGTTTCT
TGGCTTATTCAAAAAGCAAAGTAAAGCCAAAAAAGCGAGATGGCAATACCAAATGCGGCAAAACGGTAGT
GGAAGGAAAGGGGTGCGGGGCAGCGGAAGGAAGGGTGGGGCGGGGCGTGGCGGGGTCTGTGGCTGGGCGC
GACGTCACCGACGTTGGAGCCACTCCTTTGACCATGTGTGCGTGTGTGTATTATTCGTGTCTCGCCACTC
GCCGGTTGTTTTTTTCTTTTTATCTCGCTCTCTCTAGCGCCATCTCGTACGCATGCTCAACGCACCGCAT
GTTGCCGTGTCCTTTATGCGTCATTTTGGCTCGAAATAGGCAATTATTTAAACAAAGATTAGTCAACGAA
AACGCTAAAATAAATAAGTCTACAATATGGTTACTTATTGCCATGTGTGTGCAGCCAACGATAGCAACAA
AAGCAACAACACAGTGGCTTTCCCTCTTTCACTTTTTGTTTGCAAGCGCGTGCGAGCAAGACGGCACGAC
CGGCAAACGCAATTACGCTGACAAAGAGCAGACGAAGTTTTGGCCGAAAAACATCAAGGCGCCTGATACG
AATGCATTTGCAATAACAATTGCGATATTTAATATTGTTTATGAAGCTGTTTGACTTCAAAACACACAAA
AAAAAAAATAAAACAAATTATTTGAAAGAGAATTAGGAATCGGACAGCTTATCGTTACGGGCTAACAGCA
CACCGAGACGAAATAGCTTACCTGACGTCACAGCCTCTGGAAGAACTGCCGCCAAGCAGAGAGAGAGAGA
AAAAGAGGGAGAGCAGCTTAGACCGCATGTGCTTGTGTGTGAGGCGTCTCTCTCTTCGTCTCCTGTTTGC
GCAAACGCATAGACTGCACTGAGAAAATCGATTACCTATTTTTTATGAATGAATATTTGCACTATTACTA
TTCAAAACTATTAAGATAGCAATCACATTCAATAGCCAAATACTATACCACCTGAGCGATGCAACGAAAT
GATCAATTTGAGCAAAAATGCTGCATATTTAGGACGGCATCATTATAGAAATGCTTCTTGCTGTGTACTT
TTCTCTCGTCTGGCAGCTGTTTCGCCGTTATTGTTAAAACCGGCTTAAGTTAGGTGTGTTTTCTACGACT
AGTGATGCCCCTACTAGAAGATGTGTGTTGCACAAATGTCCCTGAATAACCAATTTGAAGTGCAGATAGC
AGTAAACGTAAGCTAATATGAATATTATTTAACTGTAATGTTTTAATATCGCTGGACATTACTAATAAAC
CCACTATAAACACATGTACATATGTATGTTTTGGCATACAATGAGTAGTTGGGGAAAAAATGTGTAAAAG
CACCGTGACCATCACAGCATAAAGATAACCAGCTGAAGTATCGAATATGAGTAACCCCCAAATTGAATCA
CATGCCGCAACTGATAGGACCCATGGAAGTACACTCTTCATGGCGATATACAAGACACACACAAGCACGA
ACACCCAGTTGCGGAGGAAATTCTCCGTAAATGAAAACCCAATCGGCGAACAATTCATACCCATATATGG
TAAAAGTTTTGAACGCGACTTGAGAGCGGAGAGCATTGCGGCTGATAAGGTTTTAGCGCTAAGCGGGCTT
TATAAAACGGGCTGCGGGACCAGTTTTCATATCACTACCGTTTGAGTTCTTGTGCTGTGTGGATACTCCT
CCCGACACAAAGCCGCTCCATCAGCCAGCAGTCGTCTAATCCAGAGACCCCGGATCGGGGTACCAACATG
GTGAGCAAGGGCGAGGAGCTGTTCACCGGGGTGGTGCCCATCCTGGTCGAGCTGGACGGCGACGTAAACG
GCCACAAGTTCAGCGTGTCCGGCGAGGGCGAGGGCGATGCCACCTACGGCAAGCTGACCCTGAAGTTCAT
CTGCACCACCGGCAAGCTGCCCGTGCCCTGGCCCACCCTCGTGACCACCCTGACCTACGGCGTGCAGTGC
TTCAGCCGCTACCCCGACCACATGAAGCAGCACGACTTCTTCAAGTCCGCCATGCCCGAAGGCTACGTCC
AGGAGCGCACCATCTTCTTCAAGGACGACGGCAACTACAAGACCCGCGCCGAGGTGAAGTTCGAGGGCGA
CACCCTGGTGAACCGCATCGAGCTGAAGGGCATCGACTTCAAGGAGGACGGCAACATCCTGGGGCACAAG
CTGGAGTACAACTACAACAGCCACAACGTCTATATCATGGCCGACAAGCAGAAGAACGGCATCAAGGTGA
ACTTCAAGATCCGCCACAACATCGAGGACGGCAGCGTGCAGCTCGCCGACCACTACCAGCAGAACACCCC
CATCGGCGACGGCCCCGTGCTGCTGCCCGACAACCACTACCTGAGCACCCAGTCCGCCCTGAGCAAAGAC
CCCAACGAGAAGCGCGATCACATGGTCCTGCTGGAGTTCGTGACCGCCGCCGGGATCACTCTCGGCATGG
ACGAGCTGTACAAGCCAAGCTTGATGGCTGCGACGAGAAAATTGCAAGGCGAAATTGATCGATGTTTAAA
AAAGGTAGCAGAGGGCGTTGAAACGTTTGAGGATATTTGGAAAAAAGTACACAATGCGACAAACACCAAT
CAGAAGCAAAAACATCTGCAGGAGAAGTATGAGGCAGACCTCAAAAAGGAAATCAAGGAATTGCAACGAC
TTCGCGACCAAATTAAATCATGGATTGCATCAGCTGAAATTAAGGATAAGAGCTCCCTTCTTGAGAATCG
ACGTCTCATTGAAACACAAATGGAACGCTTTAAGGTGGTTGAGCGCGAGACGAAAACAAAAGCCTACTCC
AAGGAAGGCTTGGGGGCTGCACAAAAAATGGACCCAGCTCAACGCATCAAGGATGATGCGCGTAACTGGC
TAACGTCCAGTATTTCGAGCTTGCAGATTCAGATCGATCAATACGAATCCGAAATTGAGAGCCTGCTGGC
CGGAAAGAAAAAGCGCCTAGACCGTGATAAACAAGAACGTATGGACGATCTTCGCGGCAAACTGGATCGT
CACAAATTCCATATTACCAAATTGGAGACATTGCTGCGATTGTTGGATAACGATGGAGTGGAGGCTGAAC
AAGTTAATAAAATTAAGGATGACGTGGAGTATTATATCGACAGTAGCCAGGAACCCGATTTCGAAGAGAA
CGAATTTATTTATGACGACATTATCGGATTGGACGAGGTCGAACTTTCGGGAACCGCCACGACCGATTCC
AATAATTCCAATGAAACCTCCGGAAGTCCCTCCTCGGTGACGAGCGGCGGATCGCCCAGTCAAAGCCCAG
TGACCGTCCAGCAGATCCTAAATACAAGCAGCCAAGGTGCTGCCTCGTCCGGCTCCTCCGCTGCCTCCGC
TGCGTTGTTCCAACAACAATTGACCGCCGCTCAGTCCAACGGAAATAACGTCGGATATGCCTCCGATACG
TCGGCTGCCTCATCCTCAGCCACCACCTCAACCGACCCAGCCGGAGGAACGGTCGCCGTTAACTGCGTCG
GCGGTCTTGCTGACAAGCGTAATAAGAGCAGCGAAAGCAATGCCCTAAAATTGAAACCACAACCTCATCA
ACTTATAAAACCTACCCCTGTACGAGCCACGGCCAAGCTGCCTCTGAGCAGTGATACCCAAGTCAATAAG
ATTGTCAGTTCAACTCCCAGCAAAAATCAGCAACAGCTGCCTACAGCAGCTTCAATCGTTGCAACCTCCG
CTATGCAATCGCAAAGCAGTATCGGAAGTTGCAGCTCCACTGGAGGAACGGGAGCATCTCAATCAGCTTC
TAGTGGTAACAATCCTGGTAACAATCCTGCGGTTCAGCCAAATGCTCCAACGCCTGGTCAAAGCGGCATT
GCCGCTGCAGCAGCTTCGACTAATGTTGTTTCGGCGACGATTGTGAGCAGCGCCAATGTTCAAGGCCAAT
CTGTGATCCAACCAACACCAACAATTGCATTTGCTGCAGTAGCAAAACACAATACATCACTCCTGGAAAA
TGGTCCTGTTTTGCAACAGCAACTAGCAGTAACTCCTACTGTGGCAGCTATCGTAGGAGCTGGAACGCAG
GCGCAGCAAAAACATGTGCCACCATTATCCAATCTTCAAACAAATTCCCCTCACATACAAAATGGTCTTC
CTGTCTCGGACAGTACTAATGACAACAGCTGCAATGTCGTCGATACGATTTCTCTAAAAACAATGGCACA
GGATGCTATTAATCGATCTGCGATCGATCCTAATTCACTGAATCAGCAGCAAACAAGCAGCATCGATCTG
AGACAGCCGCAGTCGCAGAAATCACTTCTCCAACATTTCAACTCTGAAACCAACACGAATCAACAGCAAT
TGACATCGCAGCAGCAGCAACAGCTTCAGAATAACTCCCTTGCTGCGACCACAGGTTCTAACAACGGAAC
TTCAACTGGTAGTGGTCTCATGAATGTAGCAAACGCTACTGGTCAGCCTATCAGCGGCAATGCCAAAACG
CATGCGTGCCAACCCCAACAGATGGCCACGACGGAAGCGCACATTCCCACACTGCTTGGTGTGACACCAC
TTGGGCCAACACCACTTCAAAAGGAGCACCAAATGCAGTTCCAAATGATGGAAGCTGCCTACTATCACCT
GCCACAGCCTATGGACACGGAAAAGCTACAAACGTACTTTCATCGCGCACCAGTGCTCACGCCATCGCAC
TATCCCCAGGCACAGATGCCAATATATGATACAGTTGAGTTTTATCAACGACTCTCAACGGAGACCCTTG
CTTTTGTGTTCGCCTATATGGAGGGCTCCAAGGCCCAGTATCTAGCGGCCAAGGCCTTAAAAAAGCAGAG
CTGGCGTTTCCACACAAAGTATATGATGTGGTTTCAAAGGCACGAGGAGCCGAAGATTATCAACGATGAT
TACGAACAGGGTACGTACATCTATGCTGATTATGAAAAGTGGAGTCAGCGAAAGAAGGAGGGATTCACCT
TTGAATACAAGTACTTAGAGGACAAGGAGCTGAATTGAGGCGGCCGCTCGAGTCTAGAGGGCCCGCGGTT
CGAAGGTAAGCCTATCCCTAACCCTCTCCTCGGTCTCGATTCTACGCGTACCGGTCATCATCACCATCAC
CATTGAGTTTAAACCCGCTGATCAGCCTCGACTGTGCCTTCTAAGGCCTGAGCTCGCTGATCAGCCTCGA
TCGAGGATCCAGACATGATAAGATACATTGATGAGTTTGGACAAACCACAACTAGAATGCAGTGAAAAAA
ATGCTTTATTTGTGAAATTTGTGATGCTATTGCTTTATTTGTAACCATTATAAGCTGCAATAAACAAGTT
AACAACAACAATTGCATTCATTTTATGTTTCAGGTTCAGGGGGAGGTGTGGGAGGTTTTTTAAAGCAAGT
AAAACCTCTACAAATGTGGTATGGCTGATTATGATCAGTCGACCGATGCCCTTGAGAGCCTTCAACCCAG
TCAGCTCCTTCCGGTGGGCGCGGGGCATGACTATCGTCGCCGCACTTATGACTGTCTTCTTTATCATGCA
ACTCGTAGGACAGGTGCCGGCAGCGCTCTGGGTCATTTTCGGCGAGGACCGCTTTCGCTGGAGCGCGACG
ATGATCGGCCTGTCGCTTGCGGTATTCGGAATCTTGCACGCCCTCGCTCAAGCCTTCGTCACTGGTCCCG
CCACCAAACGTTTCGGCGAGAAGCAGGCCATTATCGCCGGCATGGCGGCCGACGCGCTGGGCTACGTCTT
GCTGGCGTTCGCGACGCGAGGCTGGATGGCCTTCCCCATTATGATTCTTCTCGCTTCCGGCGGCATCGGG
ATGCCCGCGTTGCAGGCCATGCTGTCCAGGCAGGTAGATGACGACCATCAGGGACAGCTTCAAGGATCGC
TCGCGGCTCTTACCAGCCAGCAAAAGGCCAGGAACCGTAAAAAGGCCGCGTTGCTGGCGTTTTTCCATAG
GCTCCGCCCCCCTGACGAGCATCACAAAAATCGACGCTCAAGTCAGAGGTGGCGAAACCCGACAGGACTA
TAAAGATACCAGGCGTTTCCCCCTGGAAGCTCCCTCGTGCGCTCTCCTGTTCCGACCCTGCCGCTTACCG
GATACCTGTCCGCCTTTCTCCCTTCGGGAAGCGTGGCGCTTTCTCAATGCTCACGCTGTAGGTATCTCAG
TTCGGTGTAGGTCGTTCGCTCCAAGCTGGGCTGTGTGCACGAACCCCCCGTTCAGCCCGACCGCTGCGCC
TTATCCGGTAACTATCGTCTTGAGTCCAACCCGGTAAGACACGACTTATCGCCACTGGCAGCAGCCACTG
GTAACAGGATTAGCAGAGCGAGGTATGTAGGCGGTGCTACAGAGTTCTTGAAGTGGTGGCCTAACTACGG
CTACACTAGAAGGACAGTATTTGGTATCTGCGCTCTGCTGAAGCCAGTTACCTTCGGAAAAAGAGTTGGT
AGCTCTTGATCCGGCAAACAAACCACCGCTGGTAGCGGTGGTTTTTTTGTTTGCAAGCAGCAGATTACGC
GCAGAAAAAAAGGATCTCAAGAAGATCCTTTGATCTTTTCTACGGGGTCTGACGCTCAGTGGAACGAAAA
CTCACGTTAAGGGATTTTGGTCATGAGATTATCAAAAAGGATCTTCACCTAGATCCTTTTAAATTAAAAA
TGAAGTTTTAAATCAATCTAAAGTATATATGAGTAAACTTGGTCTGACAGTTACCAATGCTTAATCAGTG
AGGCACCTATCTCAGCGATCTGTCTATTTCGTTCATCCATAGTTGCCTGACTCCCCGTCGTGTAGATAAC
TACGATACGGGAGGGCTTACCATCTGGCCCCAGTGCTGCAATGATACCGCGAGACCCACGCTCACCGGCT
CCAGATTTATCAGCAATAAACCAGCCAGCCGGAAGGGCCGAGCGCAGAAGTGGTCCTGCAACTTTATCCG
CCTCCATCCAGTCTATTAATTGTTGCCGGGAAGCTAGAGTAAGTAGTTCGCCAGTTAATAGTTTGCGCAA
CGTTGTTGCCATTGCTGCAGGCATCGTGGTGTCACGCTCGTCGTTTGGTATGGCTTCATTCAGCTCCGGT
TCCCAACGATCAAGGCGAGTTACATGATCCCCCATGTTGTGCAAAAAAGCGGTTAGCTCCTTCGGTCCTC
CGATCGTTGTCAGAAGTAAGTTGGCCGCAGTGTTATCACTCATGGTTATGGCAGCACTGCATAATTCTCT
TACTGTCATGCCATCCGTAAGATGCTTTTCTGTGACTGGTGAGTACTCAACCAAGTCATTCTGAGAATAG
TGTATGCGGCGACCGAGTTGCTCTTGCCCGGCGTCAACACGGGATAATACCGCGCCACATAGCAGAACTT
TAAAAGTGCTCATCATTGGAAAACGTTCTTCGGGGCGAAAACTCTCAAGGATCTTACCGCTGTTGAGATC
CAGTTCGATGTAACCCACTCGTGCACCCAACTGATCTTCAGCATCTTTTACTTTCACCAGCGTTTCTGGG
TGAGCAAAAACAGGAAGGCAAAATGCCGCAAAAAAGGGAATAAGGGCGACACGGAAATGTTGAATACTCA
TACTCTTCCTTTTTCAATATTATTGAAGCATTTATCAGGGTTATTGTCTCATGAGCGGATACATATTTGA
ATGTATTTAGAAAAATAAACAAATAGGGGTTCCGCGCACATTTCCCCGAAAAGTGCCACCTGACGTCTAA
GAAACCATTATTATCATGACATTAACCTATAAAAATAGGCGTATCACGAGGCCCTTTCGT
Features (pLannotate 1.2.2; 9 found; start..end, strand, type, name):
     56..2568    +  promoter       Ac5 promoter: Drosophila melanogaster actin 5C promoter
   2588..3304    +  CDS            EGFP: EGFP is a basic (constitutively fluorescent) green fluorescent protein published in 1996, derived from Aequorea victoria. It is reported to be a rapidly-maturing weak dimer with moderate acid sensitivity.
   5885..5926    +  CDS            V5 tag: epitope tag from simian virus 5
   6026..6160    -  polyA_signal   SV40 poly(A) signal: SV40 polyadenylation signal
   6183..6267    -  CDS            large T antigen (fragment): large T antigen from SV40 (simian virus 40)
   6268..6738    +  CDS            TcR (fragment): tetracycline efflux protein; tet; confers resistance to tetracycline
   6782..7370    -  rep_origin     ori: high-copy-number ColE1/pMB1/pBR322/pUC origin of replication
   7541..8401    -  CDS            AmpR: β-lactamase; bla; confers resistance to ampicillin, carbenicillin, and related antibiotics
   8402..8506    -  promoter       AmpR promoter: bla
