[The description below was written by a language model from this plasmid's Addgene catalogue record and pLannotate feature annotations shown in this document.]
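Description:
pAc5.1B-EGFP-DmNot3-mut1-dsRNAres_Q is an 8.6 kb insect expression plasmid for producing an EGFP-tagged variant of Drosophila melanogaster Not3 (CG8426, the fly CNOT3 homologue and a subunit of the CCR4-NOT complex). The catalogue lists the backbone as unknown, although the name points to a pAc5.1B-type vector, which fits the annotated parts. In bacteria it is maintained through a ColE1/pUC-family origin and selected with ampicillin via the bla gene and its own promoter. The catalogue describes it as low copy even though this origin type is usually considered high copy. Short fragments of a tetracycline resistance gene and of SV40 large T antigen are also annotated; these appear to be non-functional backbone remnants. No marker for selection in insect cells is annotated.

Expression is driven by the strong, constitutive Drosophila actin 5C promoter, followed directly by the EGFP coding sequence. The roughly 2.6 kb unannotated stretch between EGFP and the downstream V5 epitope presumably holds the Not3 insert, giving an N-terminal EGFP fusion, with an SV40 polyadenylation signal terminating the transcript. Whether the V5 tag is read in frame or lies behind a stop codon cannot be judged from the record.

The "dsRNAres" label suggests a coding sequence altered to escape a dsRNA directed against endogenous Not3, as used in knockdown-and-rescue experiments in cultured fly cells, but this is inferred from the name. The nature of "mut1" is not specified: the mutation field mentions only one silent change relative to the NCBI reference. The depositor sequence may be theoretical rather than fully verified.
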