Addgene plasmid #147263: pAc5.1B-EGFP-DmNot3-mut1-dsRNAres_Q
Purpose: Insect Expression of DmNot3-mut1-dsRNAres
Depositing lab: Elisa Izaurralde. Depositing organization: Max Planck Institute for Developmental Biology.
Backbone
  Vector backbone: Unknown
  Vector type: Insect Expression
Growth in bacteria
  Bacterial resistance: Ampicillin, 100 μg/mL
  Growth temperature: 37°C
  Growth strain: DH5alpha
  Copy number: Low Copy
Gene/Insert
  Gene/Insert name: DmNot3-mut1-dsRNAres (alt names: leathal (2)NC136; CG8426)
  Species: D. melanogaster (fly)
  Mutation: one silent mutation compared to the sequence given by NCBI: NM_136332.2.
  Entrez Gene: Not3 (a.k.a. Dmel_CG8426, CG8426, CNOT3, Dmel\CG8426, NOT3, NOT3.5, NOT3/5, l(2)NC136, not3, not3/5)
  Cloning method: Unknown
Terms and licenses: Academic/Nonprofit Terms; Industry Terms: Not Available to Industry
Depositor comments: Plasmids from this collection were made available to the research community and donated after the lab closed. Please note that the sequence provided by the depositing laboratory may be theoretical/predicted or based on Sanger sequencing results. There may be discrepancies between sequencing results obtained by Addgene and the depositor sequence. If an Addgene verified sequence is not available, please contact before placing your order to request that our lab fully sequence the plasmid.
How to cite: pAc5.1B-EGFP-DmNot3-mut1-dsRNAres_Q was a gift from Elisa Izaurralde (Addgene plasmid # 147263 ; http://n2t.net/addgene:147263 ; RRID:Addgene_147263)
